>Addgene plasmid #145234 | pGAL4-DBD-HEY2-Adel-IDR | addgene full sequence | sequence record 311417 | Addgene NGS Result
GACATTGATTATTGACTAGTTATTAATAGTAATCAATTACGGGGTCATTAGTTCATAGCCCATATATGGA
GTTCCGCGTTACATAACTTACGGTAAATGGCCCGCCTGGCTGACCGCCCAACGACCCCCGCCCATTGACG
TCAATAATGACGTATGTTCCCATAGTAACGCCAATAGGGACTTTCCATTGACGTCAATGGGTGGAGTATT
TACGGTAAACTGCCCACTTGGCAGTACATCAAGTGTATCATATGCCAAGTACGCCCCCTATTGACGTCAA
TGACGGTAAATGGCCCGCCTGGCATTATGCCCAGTACATGACCTTATGGGACTTTCCTACTTGGCAGTAC
ATCTACGTATTAGTCATCGCTATTACCATGGTGATGCGGTTTTGGCAGTACATCAATGGGCGTGGATAGC
GGTTTGACTCACGGGGATTTCCAAGTCTCCACCCCATTGACGTCAATGGGAGTTTGTTTTGGCACCAAAA
TCAACGGGACTTTCCAAAATGTCGTAACAACTCCGCCCCATTGACGCAAATGGGCGGTAGGCGTGTACGG
TGGGAGGTCTATATAAGCAGAGCTCTCTGGCTAACTAGAGAACCCACTGCTTACTGGCTTATCGAAATTA
ATACGACTCACTATAGGGAGACCCAAGCTTGGTACCGAGCTCGGATCCACTAGTAACGGCCGCCAGTGTG
CTGGAATTCATGAAGCTACTGTCTTCTATCGAACAAGCATGCGATATTTGCCGACTTAAAAAGCTCAAGT
GCTCCAAAGAAAAACCGAAGTGCGCCAAGTGTCTGAAGAACAACTGGGAGTGTCGCTACTCTCCCAAAAC
CAAAAGGTCTCCGCTGACTAGGGCACATCTGACAGAAGTGGAATCAAGGCTAGAAAGACTGGAACAGCTA
TTTCTACTGATTTTTCCTCGAGAAGACCTTGACATGATTTTGAAAATGGATTCTTTACAGGATATAAAAG
CATTGTTAACAGGATTATTTGTACAAGATAATGTGAATAAAGATGCCGTCACAGATAGATTGGCTTCAGT
GGAGACTGATATGCCTCTAACATTGAGACAGCATAGAATAAGTGCGACATCATCATCGGAAGAGAGTAGT
AACAAAGGTCAAAGACAGTTGACTGTATCGGCGATCGCTCATCTCAGCACTTGCGCCACCCAGCGGGAGA
TGACATCCTCCATGGCCCACCACCATCATCCGCTCCACCCGCATCACTGGTTCCACCACCTGCCCGCAGC
CCTGCTCCAGCCCAACGGCCTCCATGCCTCAGAGTCAACCCCTTGTCGCCTCTCCACAACTTCAGAAGTG
CCTCCTGCCCACGGCTCTGCTCTCCTCACGGCCACGTTTGCCCATGCGGATTCAGCCCTCCGAATGCCAT
CCACGGGCAGCGTCGCCCCCTGCGTGCCACCTCTCTCCACCTCTCTCTTGTCCCTCTCTGCCACCGTCCA
CACCCACAGCTTCCCTCTGTCCTTCGCGGGGGCATTCCCCATGCTTCCCCCAAACGTGACAGCCATCAGC
CCGCCCTTGTCAGTATCAGCCACGTCCAGTCCTCAGCAGACCAGCAGTGGAACAAACAATAAACCTTACC
GACCCTGGGGGACAGAAGTTGGAGCTTTTTAACGTACGTCTAGAGGGCCCTATTCTATAGTGTCACCTAA
ATGCTAGAGCTCGCTGATCAGCCTCGACTGTGCCTTCTAGTTGCCAGCCATCTGTTGTTTGCCCCTCCCC
CGTGCCTTCCTTGACCCTGGAAGGTGCCACTCCCACTGTCCTTTCCTAATAAAATGAGGAAATTGCATCG
CATTGTCTGAGTAGGTGTCATTCTATTCTGGGGGGTGGGGTGGGGCAGGACAGCAAGGGGGAGGATTGGG
AAGACAATAGCAGGCATGCTGGGGATGCGGTGGGCTCTATGGCTTCTGAGGCGGAAAGAACCAGCTGGGG
CTCTAGGGGGTATCCCC
[124 nt withheld, positions 1978-2101]
C
[91 nt withheld, positions 2103-2193]
A
[49 nt withheld, positions 2195-2243]
CCTTTGACGTTGGAGTCCACGTTCTTT
[37 nt withheld, positions 2271-2307]
ACCCTATCTCGGTCTATTCTTTTGATTTATAAGGGATTTTGCCGATTTCGGCCTATTGGTTAAAAAATGA
GCTGATTTAACAAAAATTTAACGCGAATTAATTCTGTGGAATGTGTGTCAGTTAGGGTGTGGAAAGTCCC
CAGGCTCCCCAGCAGGCAGAAGTATGCAAAGCATGCATCTCAATTAGTCAGCAACCAGGTGTGGAAAGTC
CCCAGGCTCCCCAGCAGGCAGAAGTATGCAAAGCATGCATCTCAATTAGTCAGCAACCATAGTCCCGCCC
CTAACTCCGCCCATCCCGCCCCTAACTCCGCCCAGTTCCGCCCATTCTCCGCCCCATGGCTGACTAATTT
TTTTTATTTATGCAGAGGCCGAGGCCGCCTCTGCCTCTGAGCTATTCCAGAAGTAGTGAGGAGGCTTTTT
TGGAGGCCTAGGCTTTTGCAAAAAGCTCCCGGGAGCTTGTATATCCATTTTCGGATCTGATCAAGAGACA
GGATGAGGATCGTTTCGCATGATTGAACAAGATGGATTGCACGCAGGTTCTCCGGCCGCTTGGGTGGAGA
GGCTATTCGGCTATGACTGGGCACAACAGACAATCGGCTGCTCTGATGCCGCCGTGTTCCGGCTGTCAGC
GCAGGGGCGCCCGGTTCTTTTTGTCAAGACCGACCTGTCCGGTGCCCTGAATGAACTGCAGGACGAGGCA
GCGCGGCTATCGTGGCTGGCCACGACGGGCGTTCCTTGCGCAGCTGTGCTCGACGTTGTCACTGAAGCGG
GAAGGGACTGGCTGCTATTGGGCGAAGTGCCGGGGCAGGATCTCCTGTCATCTCACCTTGCTCCTGCCGA
GAAAGTATCCATCATGGCTGATGCAATGCGGCGGCTGCATACGCTTGATCCGGCTACCTGCCCATTCGAC
CACCAAGCGAAACATCGCATCGAGCGAGCACGTACTCGGATGGAAGCCGGTCTTGTCGATCAGGATGATC
TGGACGAAGAGCATCAGGGGCTCGCGCCAGCCGAACTGTTCGCCAGGCTCAAGGCGCGCATGCCCGACGG
CGAGGATCTCGTCGTGACCCATGGCGATGCCTGCTTGCCGAATATCATGGTGGAAAATGGCCGCTTTTCT
GGATTCATCGACTGTGGCCGGCTGGGTGTGGCGGACCGCTATCAGGACATAGCGTTGGCTACCCGTGATA
TTGCTGAAGAGCTTGGCGGCGAATGGGCTGACCGCTTCCTCGTGCTTTACGGTATCGCCGCTCCCGATTC
GCAGCGCATCGCCTTCTATCGCCTTCTTGACGAGTTCTTCTGAGCGGGACTCTGGGGTTCGAAATGACCG
ACCAAGCGACGCCCAACCTGCCATCACGAGATTTCGATTCCACCGCCGCCTTCTATGAAAGGTTGGGCTT
CGGAATCGTTTTCCGGGACGCCGGCTGGATGATCCTCCAGCGCGGGGATCTCATGCTGGAGTTCTTCGCC
CACCCCAACTTGTTTATTGCAGCTTATAATGGTTACAAATAAAGCAATAGCATCACAAATTTCACAAATA
AAGCATTTTTTTCACTGCATTCTAGTTGTGGTTTGTCCAAACTCATCAATGTATCTTATCATGTCTGTAT
ACCGTCGACCTCTAGCTAGAGCTTGGCGTAATCATGGTCATAGCTGTTTCCTGTGTGAAATTGTTATCCG
CTCACAATTCCACACAACATACGAGCCGGAAGCATAAAGTGTAAAGCCTGGGGTGCCTAATGAGTGAGCT
AACTCACATTAATTGCGTTGCGCTCACTGCCCGCTTTCCAGTCGGGAAACCTGTCGTGCCAGCTGCATTA
ATGAATCGGCCAACGCGCGGGGAGAGGCGGTTTGCGTATTGGGCGCTCTTCCGCTTCCTCGCTCACTGAC
TCGCTGCGCTCGGTCGTTCGGCTGCGGCGAGCGGTATCAGCTCACTCAAAGGCGGTAATACGGTTATCCA
CAGAATCAGGGGATAACGCAGGAAAGAACATGTGAGCAAAAGGCCAGCAAAAGGCCAGGAACCGTAAAAA
GGCCGCGTTGCTGGCGTTTTTCCATAGGCTCCGCCCCCCTGACGAGCATCACAAAAATCGACGCTCAAGT
CAGAGGTGGCGAAACCCGACAGGACTATAAAGATACCAGGCGTTTCCCCCTGGAAGCTCCCTCGTGCGCT
CTCCTGTTCCGACCCTGCCGCTTACCGGATACCTGTCCGCCTTTCTCCCTTCGGGAAGCGTGGCGCTTTC
TCATAGCTCACGCTGTAGGTATCTCAGTTCGGTGTAGGTCGTTCGCTCCAAGCTGGGCTGTGTGCACGAA
CCCCCCGTTCAGCCCGACCGCTGCGCCTTATCCGGTAACTATCGTCTTGAGTCCAACCCGGTAAGACACG
ACTTATCGCCACTGGCAGCAGCCACTGGTAACAGGATTAGCAGAGCGAGGTATGTAGGCGGTGCTACAGA
GTTCTTGAAGTGGTGGCCTAACTACGGCTACACTAGAAGAACAGTATTTGGTATCTGCGCTCTGCTGAAG
CCAGTTACCTTCGGAAAAAGAGTTGGTAGCTCTTGATCCGGCAAACAAACCACCGCTGGTAGCGGTGGTT
TTTTTGTTTGCAAGCAGCAGATTACGCGCAGAAAAAAAGGATCTCAAGAAGATCCTTTGATCTTTTCTAC
GGGGTCTGACGCTCAGTGGAACGAAAACTCACGTTAAGGGATTTTGGTCATGAGATTATCAAAAAGGATC
TTCACCTAGATCCTTTTAAATTAAAAATGAAGTTTTAAATCAATCTAAAGTATATATGAGTAAACTTGGT
CTGACAGTTACCAATGCTTAATCAGTGAGGCACCTATCTCAGCGATCTGTCTATTTCGTTCATCCATAGT
TGCCTGACTTCCCGTCGTGTAGATAACTACGATACGGGAGGGCTTACCATCTGGCCCCAGTGCTGCAATG
ATACCGCGAGACCCACGCTCACCGGCTCCAGATTTATCAGCAATAAACCAGCCAGCCGGAAGGGCCGAGC
GCAGAAGTGGTCCTGCAACTTTATCCGCCTCCATCCAGTCTATTAATTGTTGCCGGGAAGCTAGAGTAAG
TAGTTCGCCAGTTAATAGTTTGCGCAACGTTGTTGCCATTGCTACAGGCATCGTGGTGTCACGCTCGTCG
TTTGGTATGGCTTCATTCAGCTCCGGTTCCCAACGATCAAGGCGAGTTACATGATCCCCCATGTTGTGCA
AAAAAGCGGTTAGCTCCTTCGGTCCTCCGATCGTTGTCAGAAGTAAGTTGGCCGCAGTGTTATCACTCAT
GGTTATGGCAGCACTGCATAATTCTCTTACTGTCATGCCATCCGTAAGATGCTTTTCTGTGACTGGTGAG
TACTCAACCAAGTCATTCTGAGAATAGTGTATGCGGCGACCGAGTTGCTCTTGCCCGGCGTCAATACGGG
ATAATACCGCGCCACATAGCAGAACTTTAAAAGTGCTCATCATTGGAAAACGTTCTTCGGGGCGAAAACT
CTCAAGGATCTTACCGCTGTTGAGATCCAGTTCGATGTAACCCACTCGTGCACCCAACTGATCTTCAGCA
TCTTTTACTTTCACCAGCGTTTCTGGGTGAGCAAAAACAGGAAGGCAAAATGCCGCAAAAAAGGGAATAA
GGGCGACACGGAAATGTTGAATACTCATACTCTTCCTTTTTCAATATTATTGAAGCATTTATCAGGGTTA
TTGTCTCATGAGCGGATACATATTTGAATGTATTTAGAAAAATAAACAAATAGGGGTTCCGCGCACATTT
CCCCGAAAAGTGCCACCTGACGTCGACGGATCGGGAGATCTCCCGATCCCCTATGGTGCACTCTCAGTAC
AATCTGCTCTGATGCCGCATAGTTAAGCCAGTATCTGCTCCCTGCTTGTGTGTTGGAGGTCGCTGAGTAG
TGCGCGAGCAAAATTTAAGCTACAACAAGGCAAGGCTTGACCGACAATTGCATGAAGAATCTGCTTAGGG
TTAGGCGTTTTGCGCTGCTTCGCGATGTACGGGCCAGATATACGCGTT
Features (pLannotate 1.2.2; 22 found; start..end, strand, type, name):
      1..380     +  enhancer       CMV enhancer: human cytomegalovirus immediate early enhancer
    381..584     +  promoter       CMV promoter: human cytomegalovirus (CMV) immediate early promoter
    580..613     +  LTR            5' LTR (truncated) (fragment): truncated 5' long terminal repeat (LTR) from HIV-1
    629..647     +  promoter       T7 promoter: promoter for bacteriophage T7 RNA polymerase
    710..1150    +  CDS            GAL4 DNA binding domain: DNA binding domain of the GAL4 transcriptional activator; Saccharomyces cerevisiae GAL4 (truncated)
   1139..1639    +  CDS            HEY2 (fragment): HEY2_HUMAN - Also known as BHLHB32, CHF1, GRL, HERP, HERP1, HRT2. Experimental evidence at protein level: Swiss-Prot protein existence level 1. Downstream effector of Notch signaling which may be required for cardiovascular development. Transcriptional repressor which binds preferentially to the canonical E box sequence 5'-CACGTG-3'. Represses transcription by the cardiac transcriptional activators GATA4 and GATA6. From Homo sapiens (Human).
   1664..1682    -  promoter       SP6 promoter: promoter for bacteriophage SP6 RNA polymerase
   1708..1932    +  polyA_signal   bGH poly(A) signal: bovine growth hormone polyadenylation signal
   1936..1957    +  promoter       SV40 promoter (fragment): SV40 enhancer and early promoter
   1978..2406    +  rep_origin     f1 ori (sequence partly withheld): f1 bacteriophage origin of replication; arrow indicates direction of (+) strand synthesis
   2420..2749    +  promoter       SV40 promoter: SV40 enhancer and early promoter
   2816..3607    +  CDS            neo: KKA2_KLEPN - Also known as kan, nptII. Experimental evidence at protein level: Swiss-Prot protein existence level 1. Resistance to kanamycin, neomycin, paromomycin, ribostamycin, butirosin and gentamicin B. From Klebsiella pneumoniae.
   3631..3789    +  CDS            ble (fragment): BLE_KLEPN - Experimental evidence at protein level: Swiss-Prot protein existence level 1. Binding protein with a strong affinity to the bleomycin family of antibiotics. Binds to CL990; an antimitotic-antibiotic compound. From Klebsiella pneumoniae.
   3784..3905    +  polyA_signal   SV40 poly(A) signal: SV40 polyadenylation signal
   3978..3994    -  protein_bind   lac operator: The lac repressor binds to the lac operator to inhibit transcription in E. coli. This inhibition can be relieved by adding lactose or isopropyl-β-D-thiogalactopyranoside (IPTG). lac repressor encoded by lacI
   4002..4032    -  promoter       lac promoter: promoter for the E. coli lac operon
   4047..4068    -  protein_bind   CAP binding site: CAP binding activates transcription in the presence of cAMP. E. coli catabolite activator protein
   4081..4173    -  CDS            lacI (fragment): lac repressor; lacI; The lac repressor binds to the lac operator to inhibit transcription in E. coli. This inhibition can be relieved by adding lactose or isopropyl-β-D-thiogalactopyranoside (IPTG).
   4356..4944    -  rep_origin     ori: high-copy-number ColE1/pMB1/pBR322/pUC origin of replication
   5115..5975    -  CDS            AmpR: β-lactamase; bla; confers resistance to ampicillin, carbenicillin, and related antibiotics
   5976..6080    -  promoter       AmpR promoter: bla
   6139..6191    -  misc_feature   bom (fragment): basis of mobility region from pBR322
