[The description below was written by a language model from this plasmid's Addgene catalogue record and pLannotate feature annotations shown in this document.]
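Description:
pGAL4-DBD-HEY2-Adel-IDR is a mammalian expression plasmid built on the pcDNA3.1 backbone (about 6.3 kb) that produces a fusion of the yeast GAL4 DNA-binding domain to the intrinsically disordered region (IDR) of human HEY2, a Notch-pathway bHLH transcriptional repressor. The HEY2 portion is a fragment rather than the full protein, and in this variant the alanine repeats have been deleted ("Adel"). The fusion is transcribed from the CMV immediate-early enhancer and promoter and terminated by the bovine growth hormone polyadenylation signal. T7 and SP6 phage promoters flank the insert, as is usual for this backbone. The cloning sites used are not recorded.

In E. coli the plasmid is maintained at high copy through a ColE1/pUC-type origin and selected with ampicillin via the β-lactamase gene; an f1 origin is also present. For mammalian cells, an SV40 early promoter drives a neomycin/kanamycin phosphotransferase gene followed by the SV40 poly(A) signal, which would allow G418 selection of stable transfectants. Several small annotated fragments (a short HIV-1 LTR match, ble, lacI, lac promoter/operator and bom pieces) appear to be backbone remnants or incidental hits rather than functional parts.

Tethering a protein region to DNA through the GAL4 domain is commonly used to test its effect on a reporter carrying GAL4 binding (UAS) sites, although the record does not name a reporter. Given the associated work on transcriptional condensates and repeat expansion disease, this construct likely serves for comparison with other HEY2 IDR versions to assess how the alanine repeats contribute to IDR activity.
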