Addgene plasmid #145234: pGAL4-DBD-HEY2-Adel-IDR
Purpose: Expresses fusion of GAL4 DNA-binding domain and HEY2-Adel IDR
Depositing lab: Denes Hnisz. Depositing organization: Max Planck Institute for Molecular Genetics. Publication: Unblending of Transcriptional Condensates in Human Repeat Expansion Disease. Basu S, Mackowiak SD, Niskanen H, Knezevic D, Asimi V, Grosswendt S, Geertsema H, Ali S, Jerkovic I, Ewers H, Mundlos S, Meissner A, Ibrahim DM, Hnisz D. Cell. 2020 May 28;181(5):1062-1079.e30. doi: 10.1016/j.cell.2020.04.018. Epub 2020 May 7. PubMed 32386547.
Backbone
  Vector backbone: pcDNA3.1
  Vector type: Mammalian Expression
Growth in bacteria
  Bacterial resistance: Ampicillin, 100 μg/mL
  Growth temperature: 37°C
  Growth strain: DH5alpha
  Copy number: High Copy
Gene/Insert
  Gene/Insert name: HEY2-Adel-IDR
  Species: H. sapiens (human)
  Mutation: A-repeats deleted
  Entrez Gene: HEY2 (a.k.a. CHF1, GRIDLOCK, GRL, HERP1, HESR2, HRT2, bHLHb32)
  Cloning method: Restriction Enzyme; 5′ cloning site Unknown (unknown if destroyed)
  Sequencing primers: 5′ agactgatatgcctctaaca; 3′ GAGAAAGGAAGGGAAGAAAGCG
Terms and licenses: Academic/Nonprofit Terms; Industry Terms: Not Available to Industry
How to cite: pGAL4-DBD-HEY2-Adel-IDR was a gift from Denes Hnisz (Addgene plasmid # 145234 ; http://n2t.net/addgene:145234 ; RRID:Addgene_145234)
